Addgene plasmid #12562: pcDNA 3.1(-) rat C/EBP beta (LIP)
Depositing lab: Peter Johnson. Depositing organization: National Cancer Institute (NCI).
Backbone
  Vector backbone: pcDNA3.1(-)
  Backbone manufacturer: Invitrogen
  Backbone size w/o insert (bp): 5427
  Vector type: Mammalian Expression
Growth in bacteria
  Bacterial resistance: Ampicillin, 100 μg/mL
  Growth temperature: 37°C
  Growth strain: DH5alpha
  Copy number: High Copy
Gene/Insert
  Gene/Insert name: CCAAT/Enhancer-binding Protein beta LIP (alt names: C/EBP LIP; C/EBP beta)
  Species: R. norvegicus (rat)
  Insert size (bp): 438
  Entrez Gene: Cebpb (a.k.a. Il6dbp, NF-IL6, TCF5)
  Cloning method: Restriction Enzyme; 5′ cloning site EcoRI (not destroyed); 3′ cloning site HindIII (not destroyed)
  Sequencing primers: 5′ T7; 3′ BGH
Terms and licenses: Academic/Nonprofit Terms; Industry Terms: Not Available to Industry
Depositor comments: The C/EBPbeta gene encodes 3 in-frame translational isoforms (LAP*, LAP, and LIP). This plasmid is designed to express the LIP isoform of the protein. For more information on the C/EBPbeta isoforms, please see the original reference: Descombes, P., and Schibler, U. A liver-enriched transcriptional activator protein, LAP, and a transcriptional inhibitory protein, LIP, are translated from the same mRNA. Cell 67:569-579 (1991).
How to cite: pcDNA 3.1(-) rat C/EBP beta (LIP) was a gift from Peter Johnson (Addgene plasmid # 12562 ; http://n2t.net/addgene:12562 ; RRID:Addgene_12562)
