[The description below was written by a language model from this plasmid's Addgene catalogue record.]
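Description:
pcDNA 3.1(-) rat C/EBP beta (LIP) is a mammalian expression plasmid built on the commercial pcDNA3.1(-) backbone (about 5.4 kb without insert). It is maintained in E. coli as a high-copy plasmid under ampicillin selection. The record provides no feature table, so individual backbone elements are not listed. The standard pcDNA3.1 design places the insert downstream of the CMV immediate-early promoter and a T7 promoter and upstream of the bovine growth hormone polyadenylation signal, which agrees with the T7 and BGH sequencing primers given. That backbone also normally carries a neomycin resistance cassette for selecting stable mammalian lines, although the catalogue entry does not mention this.

The insert is a 438 bp rat (R. norvegicus) Cebpb fragment, cloned between EcoRI at the 5′ end and HindIII at the 3′ end, with both sites retained. It encodes the LIP isoform of CCAAT/enhancer-binding protein beta. According to the depositor, the C/EBP beta gene gives rise to three in-frame translational isoforms, LAP*, LAP and LIP, and this construct is designed to express LIP alone. LIP is the shortest form and was originally described as a transcriptional inhibitory protein, in contrast to the activator LAP produced from the same mRNA. No epitope tag or reporter fusion is recorded.

The plasmid suits transfection experiments in which LIP is expressed in mammalian cells independently of the longer isoforms, for example to examine its effect on C/EBP-dependent transcription or to compare isoform-specific functions. The record does not describe a specific application.
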