>Addgene plasmid #12562 | pcDNA 3.1(-) rat C/EBP beta (LIP) | depositor partial sequence | sequence record 7361 | Author sequence
GAATTCGCGCCACCATGGCGGCCGGCTTCCCGTTCGCCCTGCGCGCCTACCTGGGCTACCAGGCGACGCC
GAGCGGCAGCAGCGGCAGCCTGTCCACGTCGTCGTCGTCCAGCCCGCCCGGGACGCCGAGCCCCGCCGAC
GCCAAGGCCGCGCCCGCCGCCTGCTTCGCGGGGCCGCCGGCCGCGCCCGCCAAGGCCAAGGCCAAGAAGG
CGGTGGACAAGCTGAGCGACGAGTACAAGATGCGGCGCGAGCGCAACAACATCGCGGTGCGCAAGAGCCG
CGACAAGGCCAAGATGCGCAACCTGGAGACGCAGCACAAGGTGCTGGAGCTGACGGCGGAGAACGAGCGG
CTGCAGAAGAAGGTGGAGCAGCTGTCGCGAGAGCTCAGCACGCTGCGGAACTTGTTCAAGCAGCTGCCCG
AGCCGCTGCTGGCCTCGGCGGGTCACTGCTAGCCCAAGCTT
