>Addgene plasmid #12562 | pcDNA 3.1(-) rat C/EBP beta (LIP) | addgene partial sequence | sequence record 20102 | 12562 with CMV-F
GAGCTCTCTGGCTNCTAGAGAACCCACTGCTTACTGGCTTATCGAAATTAATACGACTCACTATAGGGAG
ACCCAAGCTGGCTAGCGTTTAAACGGGCCCTCTAGACTCGAGCGGCCGCCACTGTGCTGGATATCTGCAG
AATTCGCGCCACCATGGCGGCCGGCTTCCCGTTCGCCCTGCGCGCCTACCTGGGCTACCAGGCGACGCCG
AGCGGCAGCAGCGGCAGCCTGTCCACGTCGTCGTCGTCCAGCCCGCCCGGGACGCCGAGCCCCGCCGACG
CCAAGGCCGCGCCCGCCGCCTGCTTCGCGGGGCCGCCGGCCGCGCCCGCCAAGGCCAAGGCCAAGAAGGC
GGTGGACAAGCTGAGCGACGAGTACAAGATGCGGCGCGAGCGCAACAACATCGCGGTGCGCAAGAGCCGC
GACAAGGCCAAGATGCGCAACCTGGAGACGCAGCACAAGGTGCTGGAGCTGACGGCGGAGAACGAGCGGC
TGCAGAAGAAGGTGGAGCAGCTGTCGCGAGAGCTCAGCACGCTGCGGAACTTGTTCAAGCAGCTGCCCGA
GCCGCTGCTGGCCTCGGCCGGTCACTGCTAGCCCAAGCTTAAGTTTAAACCGCTGATCAGCCTCGACTGT
GCCTTCTAGTTGCCAGCCATCTGTTGTTTGCCCCTCCCCCGTGCCTTCCTTGACCCTGGAAGGTGCCACT
